LOCUS       Exported 2058 bp ds-DNA linear SYN 14-JUN-2021
DEFINITION  Gateway entry clone.
ACCESSION   .
VERSION     .
KEYWORDS    pFOSGE_COF2D07
SOURCE      synthetic DNA construct
  ORGANISM  synthetic DNA construct
REFERENCE   1 (bases 1 to 2058)
  AUTHORS   Stampfel G, Kazmar T, Frank O, Wienerroither S, Reiter F, Stark A
  TITLE     Transcriptional regulators form diverse groups with
            context-dependent regulatory functions.
  JOURNAL   Nature. 2015 Nov 9. doi: 10.1038/nature15545.
  PUBMED    26550828
REFERENCE   2 (bases 1 to 2058)
  AUTHORS   .
  TITLE     Direct Submission
  JOURNAL   Exported Jun 14, 2021 from SnapGene Server 1.1.58
            http://www.snapgene.com
FEATURES             Location/Qualifiers
     source          1..2058
                     /organism="synthetic DNA construct"
                     /mol_type="other DNA"
     regulatory      1386..1395
                     /regulatory_class="other"
                     /note="vertebrate consensus sequence for strong initiation
                     of translation (Kozak, 1987)"
ORIGIN
        1 atgctttacc tcgaagacta tctggagatg atcgagcacc tgccgcagga gctgcgcgac
       61 cgctttaccg agatgcgcga actagatctc gccgtccaga acaacatgga ctcgctggac
      121 aagaaggccc acatgttctt caagcagtgc aagcgcgacg aactgcagca cgagtcgatg
      181 gacacggagt tccacagcct gcgcggcgag tacttcaagg tgatggagga cgccgacgag
      241 aaggtggcta ttgccactca gatacacgag ctggtggagc gctacttgcg ccgcctggat
      301 agcgagctct tcaagttcaa gtgcgagctg gaggcggaca acaacggcat caccgaaatc
      361 ctcgagcgcc gctctctgga gctggacggc aactccactg cagccaccgc cctgctgctg
      421 agcatgaacc agaaggagaa ccgctactac ggcgccagtt cggccaatac catggtgaac
      481 agctcgacgg gacacgcaac gggtgccgcc actggctcct ccggcattgc actggtcagt
      541 ggtgctgccg gaacgggcgg tgccctctcc agcatctcca ccgcccagtt gggctcaagt
      601 cagcgccacc gcaagctgga gaagcggcgg gaaaccatat gcacggtgcc tgttcaggag
      661 aagcgcgcca atctgaatca ctcacttccc gtggtcggtt cgggctccac gactgccgcg
      721 gcagcctcat cttcgtccgc cacaacggcc gcagcagccg ccagcctggc cagcgcgacg
      781 actgcccaaa ctcatgtctc caaccacatt ggcagcatcg ccgccactca tctcaccctg
      841 cctgtggcca tgggcgtggc cggcggcagt agcagtcttg ccagcagctc gcttgccaca
      901 ggaacgggtt cgctggtccg ccaactgccc acgaacctta cccacaccgt gctaagcacc
      961 tcgggtggag cgaccgccgc agcggcagcg ggcggcaact ccacgtccgt ggtcgctgct
     1021 ggtacggccc acgggcacgc ccatgtcagt gggcactcgg ccgccggggc cacagtcacc
     1081 tacaacctgc aacaactggg cggaggagcc gccgcatcta gtgccattgc ggcggcagcc
     1141 agccaggcga tcgtggccac acagcagatg cagcaaggcc gccgcacggc cagcctcaag
     1201 gcgagttacg aggccataca cggaacagcg ggcaccacca ccgacttctg gacccaagcc
     1261 ggtcagggtg gactgcagca gtcgaccgct ggatcggtga cagtggctgc cggcacagcg
     1321 ttggccaccg gcgcagctgg cggtagtagc accggctcgc atcattcgca ccactcacag
     1381 tcgcaccatg gcggccatgg gcacggacat ggtcatggcc atgggcatgg tcatgggcac
     1441 ggacaccaca gcagcagtgg tcacggcggc gggcacagca gccaccacca ggagaagaag
     1501 caaaagaaga agctaaccac agcgctgacg ttgcccacag tgcagccgac ggccggctcc
     1561 tcgtcgggca actcgattgg ctcgtcgtcg tcgattagtc tggaatcggt gaacaagctc
     1621 accacgtcgg cggccctggc ggcggcatcg gccacgacaa cctacatgtc tgtgggtgga
     1681 caggcgctgc tcgccatgac ccccggaggt ggaggcggag gcaacttggc ggagagttcc
     1741 gctgagggcg tgcccgccgg aatgattgcc atgaacctgc ccaccaccac ggtaacgccc
     1801 ggctccagcc tgaccatcgg cgagaacgga ctcgtggtgg agcagacgaa cgagggcgaa
     1861 tggtcgtacg atcccaacga gccgcgctac tgcacctgca accaggtgtc ctacggcgac
     1921 atggtggcct gcgacaacga cgcctgtccc tacgagtggt tccactaccc ctgcgtgggc
     1981 atcacccagc cgcccaaggg caagtggtac tgccccaagt gcaccgcctc catgcggcgc
     2041 cgtggcaacc gaaagaac
//
