>Addgene plasmid #70904 | pFOSGE_COF2D07 | addgene partial sequence | sequence record 130386 | M13-F20 5'-TGTAAAACGACGGCCAGT-3'
TTTTGACTGATAGTGACCTGTTCGTTGCAACAAATTGATGAGCAATGCTTTTTTATAATGCCAACTTTGT
ACAAAAAAGCAGGCTTCATGCTTTACCTCGAAGACTATCTGGAGATGATCGAGCACCTGCCGCAGGAGCT
GCGCGACCGCTTTACCGAGATGCGCGAACTAGATCTCGCCGTCCAGAACAACATGGACTCGCTGGACAAG
AAGGCCCACATGTTCTTCAAGCAGTGCAAGCGCGACGAACTGCAGCACGAGTCGATGGACACGGAGTTCC
ACAGCCTGCGCGGCGAGTACTTCAAGGTGATGGAGGACGCCGACGAGAAGGTGGCTATTGCCACTCAGAT
ACACGAGCTGGTGGAGCGCTACTTGCGCCGCCTGGATAGCGAGCTCTTCAAGTTCAAGTGCGAGCTGGAG
GCGGACAACAACGGCATCACCGAAATCCTCGAGCGCCGCTCTCTGGAGCTGGACGGCAACTCCACTGCAG
CCACCGCCCTGCTGCTGAGCATGAACCAGAAGGAGAACCGCTACTACGGCGCCAGTTCGGCCAATACCAT
GGTGAACAGCTCGACGGGACACGCAACGGGTGCCGCCACTGGCTCCTCCGGCATTGCACTGGTCAGTGGT
GCTGCCGGAACGGGCGGTGCCCTCTCCAGCATCTCCACCGCCCAGTTGGGCTCAAGTCAGCGCCACCGCA
AGCTGGAGAAGCGGCGGGAAACCATATGCACGGTGCCTGTTCAGGAGAAGCGCGCCAATCTGAATCACTC
ACTTCCCGTGGTCGGTTCGGGCTCCACGACTGCCGCGGCAGCCTCATCTTCGTCCGCCACAACGGCCGCA
GCAGCCGCCAGCCTGG
