[The description below was written by a language model from this plasmid's Addgene catalogue record and the feature table of its GenBank file.]
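Description:
pFOSGE_COF2D07 is a Gateway entry clone built on the Invitrogen pDONR221 donor backbone and carrying the Drosophila melanogaster gene Ing3 (also known as CG6632 or dIng3; the listed transcript identifier is FBtr0074614) as an insert of about 2.1 kb. It is maintained in E. coli as a high-copy plasmid under kanamycin selection. As an entry vector it is not an expression construct. The record lists no promoter driving the insert, and none would be expected in a clone of this type. After BP recombination into pDONR221, the insert normally sits between attL recombination sites. An LR reaction can then move it in a defined orientation into any compatible destination vector, which supplies the promoter, tags or fusion partners. The record itself does not annotate these sites. M13 forward and reverse primer sites are listed for sequencing across the insert.

The GenBank record held for this plasmid is partial. It spans 2058 bp, which matches the stated insert size, so it appears to cover only the insert and not the backbone. Its single annotated feature is a short match to the vertebrate Kozak consensus located well inside the sequence. This is most likely an automated pattern hit rather than a designed translation start. No coding sequence, tag or stop-codon status is annotated, so the record does not show whether the open reading frame is closed or open for C-terminal fusions.

The associated publication concerns the context-dependent regulatory functions of transcriptional regulators, which suggests the clone belongs to a collection of fly transcription factor and cofactor ORFs intended for transfer into assay vectors, although the record states its purpose only as a Gateway entry clone.
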