Addgene plasmid #70904: pFOSGE_COF2D07
Purpose: Gateway entry clone
Depositing lab: Alexander Stark. Depositing organization: Research Institute of Molecular Pathology (IMP). Publication: Transcriptional regulators form diverse groups with context-dependent regulatory functions. Stampfel G, Kazmar T, Frank O, Wienerroither S, Reiter F, Stark A. Nature. 2015 Nov 9. doi: 10.1038/nature15545. PubMed 26550828.
Backbone
  Vector backbone: pDONR221
  Backbone manufacturer: Invitrogen
  Backbone size w/o insert (bp): 4762
  Vector type: Gateway entry vector
Growth in bacteria
  Bacterial resistance: Kanamycin, 50 μg/mL
  Growth temperature: 37°C
  Growth strain: DH5alpha
  Copy number: High Copy
Gene/Insert
  Gene/Insert name: Ing3 (alt names: FBgn0030945; CG6632, FBtr0074614)
  Species: D. melanogaster (fly)
  Insert size (bp): 2058
  Entrez Gene: Ing3 (a.k.a. CG6632, dIng3, Dmel\CG6632)
  Cloning method: Gateway Cloning
  Sequencing primers: 5′ M13-F20; 3′ M13R
Terms and licenses: Academic/Nonprofit Terms; Industry Terms: Not Available to Industry
How to cite: pFOSGE_COF2D07 was a gift from Alexander Stark (Addgene plasmid # 70904 ; http://n2t.net/addgene:70904 ; RRID:Addgene_70904)
